>Addgene plasmid #176055 | pcDNA3.1 His-V5 Myc dMBIV | addgene full sequence | sequence record 346686 | Addgene NGS Result
TGGAGGTCGCTGAGTAGTGCGCGAGCAAAATTTAAGCTACAACAAGGCAAGGCTTGACCGACAATTGCAT
GAAGAATCTGCTTAGGGTTAGGCGTTTTGCGCTGCTTCGCGATGTACGGGCCAGATATACGCGTTGACAT
TGATTATTGACTAGTTATTAATAGTAATCAATTACGGGGTCATTAGTTCATAGCCCATATATGGAGTTCC
GCGTTACATAACTTACGGTAAATGGCCCGCCTGGCTGACCGCCCAACGACCCCCGCCCATTGACGTCAAT
AATGACGTATGTTCCCATAGTAACGCCAATAGGGACTTTCCATTGACGTCAATGGGTGGAGTATTTACGG
TAAACTGCCCACTTGGCAGTACATCAAGTGTATCATATGCCAAGTACGCCCCCTATTGACGTCAATGACG
GTAAATGGCCCGCCTGGCATTATGCCCAGTACATGACCTTATGGGACTTTCCTACTTGGCAGTACATCTA
CGTATTAGTCATCGCTATTACCATGGTGATGCGGTTTTGGCAGTACATCAATGGGCGTGGATAGCGGTTT
GACTCACGGGGATTTCCAAGTCTCCACCCCATTGACGTCAATGGGAGTTTGTTTTGGCACCAAAATCAAC
GGGACTTTCCAAAATGTCGTAACAACTCCGCCCCATTGACGCAAATGGGCGGTAGGCGTGTACGGTGGGA
GGTCTATATAAGCAGAGCTCTCTGGCTAACTAGAGAACCCACTGCTTACTGGCTTATCGAAATTAATACG
ACTCACTATAGGGAGACCCAAGCTTGGTACCGAGCTCGGATCCACCATGCCCCTCAACGTTAGCTTCACC
AACAGGAACTATGACCTCGACTACGACTCGGTGCAGCCGTATTTCTACTGCGACGAGGAGGAGAACTTCT
ACCAGCAGCAGCAGCAGAGCGAGCTGCAGCCCCCGGCGCCCAGCGAGGATATCTGGAAGAAATTCGAGCT
GCTGCCCACCCCGCCCCTGTCCCCTAGCCGCCGCTCCGGGCTCTGCTCGCCCTCCTACGTTGCGGTCACA
CCCTTCTCCCTTCGGGGAGACAACGACGGCGGTGGCGGGAGCTTCTCCACGGCCGACCAGCTGGAGATGG
TGACCGAGCTGCTGGGAGGAGACATGGTGAACCAGAGTTTCATCTGCGACCCGGACGACGAGACCTTCAT
CAAAAACATCATCATCCAGGACTGTATGTGGAGCGGCTTCTCGGCCGCCGCCAAGCTCGTCTCAGAGAAG
CTGGCCTCCTACCAGGCTGCGCGCAAAGACAGCGGCAGCCCGAACCCCGCCCGCGGCCACAGCGTCTGCT
CCACCTCCAGCTTGTACCTGCAGGATCTGAGCGCCGCCGCCTCAGAGTGCATCGACCCCTCGGTGGTCTT
CCCCTACCCTCTCAACGACAGCAGCTCGCCCAAGTCCTGCGCCTCGCAAGACTCCAGCGCCTTCTCTCCG
TCCTCGGATTCTCTGCTCTCCTCGACGGAGTCCTCCCCGCAGGGCAGCCCCGAGCCCCTGGTGCTCCATG
AGGAGACACCGCCCACCACCAGCAGCGACTCTGAGGAGGAACAAGAAGATGAGGAAGAAATCGATGTTGT
TTCTGTGGAAAAGAGGCAGGCTCCTGGCAAAAGGTCAGAGTCTGGATCACCTTCTGCTGGAGGCCACAGC
AAACCTCCTCACAGCCCACTGGTCCTCAAGAGGTGCCACGTCTCCGTCAAGTTGGACAGTGTCAGAGTCC
TGAGACAGATCAGCAACAACCGAAAATGCACCAGCCCCAGGTCCTCGGACACCGAGGAGAATGTCAAGAG
GCGAACACACAACGTCTTGGAGCGCCAGAGGAGGAACGAGCTAAAACGGAGCTTTTTTGCCCTGCGTGAC
CAGATCCCGGAGTTGGAAAACAATGAAAAGGCCCCCAAGGTAGTTATCCTTAAAAAAGCCACAGCATACA
TCCTGTCCGTCCAAGCAGAGGAGCAAAAGCTCATTTCTGAAGAGGACTTGTTGCGGAAACGACGAGAACA
GTTGAAACACAAACTTGAACAGCTACGGAACTCTTGTGCGGGTCTAGAGGGCCCGCGGTTCGAAGGTAAG
CCTATCCCTAACCCTCTCCTCGGTCTCGATTCTACGCGTACCGGTCATCATCACCATCACCATTGAGAAT
TCTGCAGATATCCATCACACTGGCGGCCGCTCGAGCATGCATCTAGAGGGCCCTATTCTATAGTGTCACC
TAAATGCTAGAGCTCGCTGATCAGCCTCGACTGTGCCTTCTAGTTGCCAGCCATCTGTTGTTTGCCCCTC
CCCCGTGCCTTCCTTGACCCTGGAAGGTGCCACTCCCACTGTCCTTTCCTAATAAAATGAGGAAATTGCA
TCGCATTGTCTGAGTAGGTGTCATTCTATTCTGGGGGGTGGGGTGGGGCAGGACAGCAAGGGGGAGGATT
GGGAAGACAATAGCAGGCATGCTGGGGATGCGGTGGGCTCTATGGCTTCTGAGGCGGAAAGAACCAGCTG
GGGCTCTAGGGGGTATCCCC
[124 nt withheld, positions 2541-2664]
C
[91 nt withheld, positions 2666-2756]
A
[49 nt withheld, positions 2758-2806]
CCTTTGACGTTGGAGTCCACGTTCTTT
[37 nt withheld, positions 2834-2870]
ACCCTATCTCGGTCTATTCTTTTGATTTATAAGGGATTTTGCCGATTTCGGCCTATTGGTTAAAAAATGA
GCTGATTTAACAAAAATTTAACGCGAATTAATTCTGTGGAATGTGTGTCAGTTAGGGTGTGGAAAGTCCC
CAGGCTCCCCAGCAGGCAGAAGTATGCAAAGCATGCATCTCAATTAGTCAGCAACCAGGTGTGGAAAGTC
CCCAGGCTCCCCAGCAGGCAGAAGTATGCAAAGCATGCATCTCAATTAGTCAGCAACCATAGTCCCGCCC
CTAACTCCGCCCATCCCGCCCCTAACTCCGCCCAGTTCCGCCCATTCTCCGCCCCATGGCTGACTAATTT
TTTTTATTTATGCAGAGGCCGAGGCCGCCTCTGCCTCTGAGCTATTCCAGAAGTAGTGAGGAGGCTTTTT
TGGAGGCCTAGGCTTTTGCAAAAAGCTCCCGGGAGCTTGTATATCCATTTTCGGATCTGATCAAGAGACA
GGATGAGGATCGTTTCGCATGATTGAACAAGATGGATTGCACGCAGGTTCTCCGGCCGCTTGGGTGGAGA
GGCTATTCGGCTATGACTGGGCACAACAGACAATCGGCTGCTCTGATGCCGCCGTGTTCCGGCTGTCAGC
GCAGGGGCGCCCGGTTCTTTTTGTCAAGACCGACCTGTCCGGTGCCCTGAATGAACTGCAGGACGAGGCA
GCGCGGCTATCGTGGCTGGCCACGACGGGCGTTCCTTGCGCAGCTGTGCTCGACGTTGTCACTGAAGCGG
GAAGGGACTGGCTGCTATTGGGCGAAGTGCCGGGGCAGGATCTCCTGTCATCTCACCTTGCTCCTGCCGA
GAAAGTATCCATCATGGCTGATGCAATGCGGCGGCTGCATACGCTTGATCCGGCTACCTGCCCATTCGAC
CACCAAGCGAAACATCGCATCGAGCGAGCACGTACTCGGATGGAAGCCGGTCTTGTCGATCAGGATGATC
TGGACGAAGAGCATCAGGGGCTCGCGCCAGCCGAACTGTTCGCCAGGCTCAAGGCGCGCATGCCCGACGG
CGAGGATCTCGTCGTGACCCATGGCGATGCCTGCTTGCCGAATATCATGGTGGAAAATGGCCGCTTTTCT
GGATTCATCGACTGTGGCCGGCTGGGTGTGGCGGACCGCTATCAGGACATAGCGTTGGCTACCCGTGATA
TTGCTGAAGAGCTTGGCGGCGAATGGGCTGACCGCTTCCTCGTGCTTTACGGTATCGCCGCTCCCGATTC
GCAGCGCATCGCCTTCTATCGCCTTCTTGACGAGTTCTTCTGAGCGGGACTCTGGGGTTCGAAATGACCG
ACCAAGCGACGCCCAACCTGCCATCACGAGATTTCGATTCCACCGCCGCCTTCTATGAAAGGTTGGGCTT
CGGAATCGTTTTCCGGGACGCCGGCTGGATGATCCTCCAGCGCGGGGATCTCATGCTGGAGTTCTTCGCC
CACCCCAACTTGTTTATTGCAGCTTATAATGGTTACAAATAAAGCAATAGCATCACAAATTTCACAAATA
AAGCATTTTTTTCACTGCATTCTAGTTGTGGTTTGTCCAAACTCATCAATGTATCTTATCATGTCTGTAT
ACCGTCGACCTCTAGCTAGAGCTTGGCGTAATCATGGTCATAGCTGTTTCCTGTGTGAAATTGTTATCCG
CTCACAATTCCACACAACATACGAGCCGGAAGCATAAAGTGTAAAGCCTGGGGTGCCTAATGAGTGAGCT
AACTCACATTAATTGCGTTGCGCTCACTGCCCGCTTTCCAGTCGGGAAACCTGTCGTGCCAGCTGCATTA
ATGAATCGGCCAACGCGCGGGGAGAGGCGGTTTGCGTATTGGGCGCTCTTCCGCTTCCTCGCTCACTGAC
TCGCTGCGCTCGGTCGTTCGGCTGCGGCGAGCGGTATCAGCTCACTCAAAGGCGGTAATACGGTTATCCA
CAGAATCAGGGGATAACGCAGGAAAGAACATGTGAGCAAAAGGCCAGCAAAAGGCCAGGAACCGTAAAAA
GGCCGCGTTGCTGGCGTTTTTCCATAGGCTCCGCCCCCCTGACGAGCATCACAAAAATCGACGCTCAAGT
CAGAGGTGGCGAAACCCGACAGGACTATAAAGATACCAGGCGTTTCCCCCTGGAAGCTCCCTCGTGCGCT
CTCCTGTTCCGACCCTGCCGCTTACCGGATACCTGTCCGCCTTTCTCCCTTCGGGAAGCGTGGCGCTTTC
TCATAGCTCACGCTGTAGGTATCTCAGTTCGGTGTAGGTCGTTCGCTCCAAGCTGGGCTGTGTGCACGAA
CCCCCCGTTCAGCCCGACCGCTGCGCCTTATCCGGTAACTATCGTCTTGAGTCCAACCCGGTAAGACACG
ACTTATCGCCACTGGCAGCAGCCACTGGTAACAGGATTAGCAGAGCGAGGTATGTAGGCGGTGCTACAGA
GTTCTTGAAGTGGTGGCCTAACTACGGCTACACTAGAAGAACAGTATTTGGTATCTGCGCTCTGCTGAAG
CCAGTTACCTTCGGAAAAAGAGTTGGTAGCTCTTGATCCGGCAAACAAACCACCGCTGGTAGCGGTGGTT
TTTTTGTTTGCAAGCAGCAGATTACGCGCAGAAAAAAAGGATCTCAAGAAGATCCTTTGATCTTTTCTAC
GGGGTCTGACGCTCAGTGGAACGAAAACTCACGTTAAGGGATTTTGGTCATGAGATTATCAAAAAGGATC
TTCACCTAGATCCTTTTAAATTAAAAATGAAGTTTTAAATCAATCTAAAGTATATATGAGTAAACTTGGT
CTGACAGTTACCAATGCTTAATCAGTGAGGCACCTATCTCAGCGATCTGTCTATTTCGTTCATCCATAGT
TGCCTGACTCCCCGTCGTGTAGATAACTACGATACGGGAGGGCTTACCATCTGGCCCCAGTGCTGCAATG
ATACCGCGAGACCCACGCTCACCGGCTCCAGATTTATCAGCAATAAACCAGCCAGCCGGAAGGGCCGAGC
GCAGAAGTGGTCCTGCAACTTTATCCGCCTCCATCCAGTCTATTAATTGTTGCCGGGAAGCTAGAGTAAG
TAGTTCGCCAGTTAATAGTTTGCGCAACGTTGTTGCCATTGCTACAGGCATCGTGGTGTCACGCTCGTCG
TTTGGTATGGCTTCATTCAGCTCCGGTTCCCAACGATCAAGGCGAGTTACATGATCCCCCATGTTGTGCA
AAAAAGCGGTTAGCTCCTTCGGTCCTCCGATCGTTGTCAGAAGTAAGTTGGCCGCAGTGTTATCACTCAT
GGTTATGGCAGCACTGCATAATTCTCTTACTGTCATGCCATCCGTAAGATGCTTTTCTGTGACTGGTGAG
TACTCAACCAAGTCATTCTGAGAATAGTGTATGCGGCGACCGAGTTGCTCTTGCCCGGCGTCAATACGGG
ATAATACCGCGCCACATAGCAGAACTTTAAAAGTGCTCATCATTGGAAAACGTTCTTCGGGGCGAAAACT
CTCAAGGATCTTACCGCTGTTGAGATCCAGTTCGATGTAACCCACTCGTGCACCCAACTGATCTTCAGCA
TCTTTTACTTTCACCAGCGTTTCTGGGTGAGCAAAAACAGGAAGGCAAAATGCCGCAAAAAAGGGAATAA
GGGCGACACGGAAATGTTGAATACTCATACTCTTCCTTTTTCAATATTATTGAAGCATTTATCAGGGTTA
TTGTCTCATGAGCGGATACATATTTGAATGTATTTAGAAAAATAAACAAATAGGGGTTCCGCGCACATTT
CCCCGAAAAGTGCCACCTGACGTCGACGGATCGGGAGATCTCCCGATCCCCTATGGTGCACTCTCAGTAC
AATCTGCTCTGATGCCGCATAGTTAAGCCAGTATCTGCTCCCTGCTTGTGTGT
Features (pLannotate 1.2.2; 23 found; start..end, strand, type, name):
    136..515     +  enhancer       CMV enhancer: human cytomegalovirus immediate early enhancer
    516..719     +  promoter       CMV promoter: human cytomegalovirus (CMV) immediate early promoter
    715..748     +  LTR            5' LTR (truncated) (fragment): truncated 5' long terminal repeat (LTR) from HIV-1
    764..782     +  promoter       T7 promoter: promoter for bacteriophage T7 RNA polymerase
    817..1725    +  CDS            c-Myc (fragment): human c-Myc proto-oncogene
   1981..2010    +  CDS            Myc: Myc (human c-Myc proto-oncogene) epitope tag
   2095..2136    +  CDS            V5 tag: epitope tag from simian virus 5
   2227..2245    -  promoter       SP6 promoter: promoter for bacteriophage SP6 RNA polymerase
   2271..2495    +  polyA_signal   bGH poly(A) signal: bovine growth hormone polyadenylation signal
   2499..2520    +  promoter       SV40 promoter (fragment): SV40 enhancer and early promoter
   2541..2969    +  rep_origin     f1 ori (sequence partly withheld): f1 bacteriophage origin of replication; arrow indicates direction of (+) strand synthesis
   2983..3312    +  promoter       SV40 promoter: SV40 enhancer and early promoter
   3379..4170    +  CDS            neo: KKA2_KLEPN - Also known as kan, nptII. Experimental evidence at protein level: Swiss-Prot protein existence level 1. Resistance to kanamycin, neomycin, paromomycin, ribostamycin, butirosin and gentamicin B. From Klebsiella pneumoniae.
   4194..4352    +  CDS            ble (fragment): BLE_KLEPN - Experimental evidence at protein level: Swiss-Prot protein existence level 1. Binding protein with a strong affinity to the bleomycin family of antibiotics. Binds to CL990; an antimitotic-antibiotic compound. From Klebsiella pneumoniae.
   4347..4468    +  polyA_signal   SV40 poly(A) signal: SV40 polyadenylation signal
   4541..4557    -  protein_bind   lac operator: The lac repressor binds to the lac operator to inhibit transcription in E. coli. This inhibition can be relieved by adding lactose or isopropyl-β-D-thiogalactopyranoside (IPTG). lac repressor encoded by lacI
   4565..4595    -  promoter       lac promoter: promoter for the E. coli lac operon
   4610..4631    -  protein_bind   CAP binding site: CAP binding activates transcription in the presence of cAMP. E. coli catabolite activator protein
   4644..4736    -  CDS            lacI (fragment): lac repressor; lacI; The lac repressor binds to the lac operator to inhibit transcription in E. coli. This inhibition can be relieved by adding lactose or isopropyl-β-D-thiogalactopyranoside (IPTG).
   4919..5507    -  rep_origin     ori: high-copy-number ColE1/pMB1/pBR322/pUC origin of replication
   5678..6538    -  CDS            AmpR: β-lactamase; bla; confers resistance to ampicillin, carbenicillin, and related antibiotics
   6539..6643    -  promoter       AmpR promoter: bla
   6702..6754    -  misc_feature   bom (fragment): basis of mobility region from pBR322
