[The description below was written by a language model from this plasmid's Addgene catalogue record and pLannotate feature annotations shown in this document.]
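Description:
pcDNA3.1 His-V5 Myc dMBIV is a mammalian expression plasmid built on the pcDNA3.1 backbone that produces a deletion mutant of human c-Myc lacking Myc Box IV (amino acids 304-324). The insert was placed between BamHI and EcoRI sites, both retained, downstream of the human cytomegalovirus immediate early enhancer and promoter, and transcripts are terminated by the bovine growth hormone polyadenylation signal. T7 and SP6 phage promoters flank the cloning region, as is usual for this backbone, and can serve for in vitro transcription or as sequencing sites.

The catalogue lists V5 and 6xHis tags. The feature table places the V5 epitope downstream of the Myc coding region, consistent with a C-terminal fusion, but it does not annotate a His tag separately. The c-Myc coding sequence is annotated only as a fragment, followed after a gap by a "Myc epitope tag" call. The gap fits the internal deletion interrupting the match, and the epitope call most likely reflects the native C-terminal c-Myc sequence from which that epitope derives rather than an added tag. A short hit to an HIV-1 LTR fragment just after the CMV promoter appears to be an incidental match. The sequenced record is slightly shorter than the stated total vector size.

For stable mammalian lines, an SV40 early promoter drives the neomycin phosphotransferase gene with an SV40 poly(A) signal, allowing G418 selection. In E. coli the plasmid is maintained through a high-copy ColE1/pUC-type origin and ampicillin resistance (β-lactamase), and an f1 origin is also present. The construct suits studies of how Myc Box IV contributes to MYC function, such as comparing protein interactions and transcriptional activity against wild-type MYC, with the tags enabling detection and pull-down.
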