Addgene plasmid #176055: pcDNA3.1 His-V5 Myc dMBIV
Purpose: Expresses Myc Mutant (delta Myc BoxIV) tagged with His and V5 in Mammalian cells
Depositing lab: Linda Penn. Publication: MYC Interacts with the G9a Histone Methyltransferase to Drive Transcriptional Repression and Tumorigenesis. Tu WB, Shiah YJ, Lourenco C, Mullen PJ, Dingar D, Redel C, Tamachi A, Ba-Alawi W, Aman A, Al-Awar R, Cescon DW, Haibe-Kains B, Arrowsmith CH, Raught B, Boutros PC, Penn LZ. Cancer Cell. 2018 Oct 8;34(4):579-595.e8. doi: 10.1016/j.ccell.2018.09.001. PubMed 30300580.
Backbone
  Vector backbone: pcDNA3.1
  Backbone size w/o insert (bp): 6000
  Total vector size (bp): 6798
  Vector type: Mammalian Expression
  Selectable markers: Neomycin (select with G418)
Growth in bacteria
  Bacterial resistance: Ampicillin, 100 μg/mL
  Growth temperature: 37°C
  Growth strain: DH5alpha
  Copy number: Unknown
Gene/Insert
  Gene/Insert name: Myc (alt name: c-Myc)
  Species: H. sapiens (human)
  Insert size (bp): 1257
  Mutation: deleted amino acids 304-324
  Promoter: CMV
  Tag / fusion protein: V5; 6xHis
  Cloning method: Restriction Enzyme; 5′ cloning site BamHI (not destroyed); 3′ cloning site EcoRI (not destroyed)
  Sequencing primers: 5′ CMV-F; 3′ Myc_pSeq3R
Terms and licenses: Academic/Nonprofit Terms; Industry Terms: Not Available to Industry
How to cite: pcDNA3.1 His-V5 Myc dMBIV was a gift from Linda Penn (Addgene plasmid # 176055 ; http://n2t.net/addgene:176055 ; RRID:Addgene_176055)
